Addgene plasmid #48457: pFUSB4_CCGC
Depositing lab: Stephen Ekker. Depositing organization: Mayo Foundation for Medical Education and Research. Publication: High Efficiency In Vivo Genome Engineering with a Simplified 15-RVD GoldyTALEN Design. Ma AC, Lee HB, Clark KJ, Ekker SC. PLoS One. 2013 May 29;8(5):e65259. doi: 10.1371/journal.pone.0065259. Print 2013. PubMed 23734242.
Backbone
  Vector backbone: pFUS_B4
  Vector type: Mammalian Expression, TALEN
Growth in bacteria
  Bacterial resistance: Spectinomycin, 50 μg/mL
  Growth temperature: 37°C
  Growth strain: Top10
  Copy number: Unknown
Gene/Insert
  Gene/Insert name: RVD sequence: HD HD NN HD
  Species: Synthetic
  Cloning method: Unknown
  Sequencing primers: 5′ ttgatgcctggcagttccct; 3′ cgaaccgaacaggcttatgt
Terms and licenses: Academic/Nonprofit Terms; Industry Terms: Not Available to Industry
Depositor comments: Plasmid was created using Golden Gate cloning.
How to cite: pFUSB4_CCGC was a gift from Stephen Ekker (Addgene plasmid # 48457 ; http://n2t.net/addgene:48457 ; RRID:Addgene_48457)
