[The description below was written by a language model from this plasmid's Addgene catalogue record and pLannotate feature annotations shown in this document.]
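Description:
pFUSB4_CCGC is a pre-assembled TALE repeat intermediate built in the pFUS_B4 array vector used for Golden Gate TALEN construction. It carries a synthetic block of four TAL effector repeats with the repeat-variable diresidues HD HD NN HD. Under the standard RVD code these specify the DNA bases C, C, G and C, which gives the plasmid its name. The depositor notes that it was made by Golden Gate cloning, and the associated work describes a simplified 15-RVD GoldyTALEN design for in vivo genome engineering. In that context, a library of ready-made four-repeat modules like this one lets users skip the first assembly step and combine pre-built arrays directly into a final TALEN backbone.

The plasmid is small (about 2.9 kb) and is essentially a bacterial cloning vehicle. The catalogue lists it under mammalian expression and TALEN, but the feature table shows no eukaryotic promoter, nuclease domain or polyadenylation signal, so expression would depend on transfer of the repeats into a destination vector. Propagation in E. coli relies on a high-copy ColE1/pUC-type origin. Selection uses the aadA aminoglycoside adenylyltransferase gene, which confers spectinomycin and streptomycin resistance, and a fragment of the class 1 integron Pc promoter lies upstream of it. The short gentamicin acetyltransferase fragment is also annotated upstream of aadA. Only a short lacZα fragment and a lacI fragment are annotated, alongside rrnB T1 and T2 terminators. The repeat array itself was not annotated by the automated feature caller; it presumably occupies the unannotated region beside the lacZα fragment, though the record does not give its coordinates.
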