Features (pLannotate 1.2.2; 8 found; start..end, strand, type, name):
      3..39      -  CDS            lacZα (fragment): LacZα fragment of β-galactosidase; lacZ fragment
    596..619     +  promoter       Pc promoter (fragment): intI1 (promoter lies within the coding sequence); class 1 integron promoter
    795..851     +  CDS            GmR (fragment): gentamycin acetyltransferase; aacC1; confers resistance to gentamycin
    858..1649    +  CDS            SmR: aminoglycoside adenylyltransferase (Murphy, 1985); aadA; confers resistance to spectinomycin and streptomycin
   1742..2330    +  rep_origin     ori: high-copy-number ColE1/pMB1/pBR322/pUC origin of replication
   2513..2605    +  CDS            lacI (fragment): lac repressor; lacI; The lac repressor binds to the lac operator to inhibit transcription in E. coli. This inhibition can be relieved by adding lactose or isopropyl-β-D-thiogalactopyranoside (IPTG).
   2660..2687    -  terminator     rrnB T2 terminator: transcription terminator T2 from the E. coli rrnB gene
   2819..2862    +  terminator     rrnB T1 terminator: Escherichia coli rrnB; transcription terminator T1 from the E. coli rrnB gene
>Addgene plasmid #48457 | pFUSB4_CCGC | depositor full sequence | sequence record 70157 | Full Sequence
ATGTTTTCCCAGTCACGACGTTGTAAAACGACGGCCAGTCTTAAGCGTCTCATGGCCTGACCCCGGACCA
AGTGGTGGCCTATCGCCAGCCACGATGGCGGCAAGCAAGCGCTCGAAACGGTGCAGCGGCTGTTGCCGGT
GCTGTGCCAGGACCATGGCCTGACTCCGGACCAAGTGGTGGCTATCGCCAGCCACGATGGCGGCAAGCAA
GCGCTCGAAACGGTGCAGCGGCTGTTGCCGGTGCTGTGCCAGGACCATGGCCTGACCCCGGACCAAGTGG
TGGCTATCGCCAGCAACAATGGCGGCAAGCAAGCGCTCGAAACGGTGCAGCGGCTGTTGCCGGTGCTGTG
CCAGGACCATGGCCTGACTCCGGACCAAGTGGTGGCTATCGCCAGCCACGATGGCGGCAAGCAAGCGCTC
GAAACGGTGCAGCGGCTGTTGCCGGTGCTGTGCCAGGACCATGGCCTGACCCCGGACCAAGTGGTGGCTA
TCGAGACGTCTAGACCAGCCAGGACAGAAATGCCTCGACTTCGCTGCTACCCAAGGTTGCCGGGTGACGC
ACACCGTGGAAACGGATGAAGGCACGAACCCAGTGGACATAAGCCTGTTCGGTTCGTAAGCTGTAATGCA
AGTAGCGTATGCGCTCACGCAACTGGTCCAGAACCTTGACCGAACGCAGCGGTGGTAACGGCGCAGTGGC
GGTTTTCATGGCTTGTTATGACTGTTTTTTTGGGGTACAGTCTATGCCTCGGGCATCCAAGCAGCAAGCG
CGTTACGCCGTGGGTCGATGTTTGATGTTATGGAGCAGCAACGATGTTACGCAGCAGGGCAGTCGCCCTA
AAACAAAGTTAAACATTATGAGGGAAGCGGTGATCGCCGAAGTATCGACTCAACTATCAGAGGTAGTTGG
CGTCATCGAGCGCCATCTCGAACCGACGTTGCTGGCCGTACATTTGTACGGCTCCGCAGTGGATGGCGGC
CTGAAGCCACACAGTGATATTGATTTGCTGGTTACGGTGACCGTAAGGCTTGATGAAACAACGCGGCGAG
CTTTGATCAACGACCTTTTGGAAACTTCGGCTTCCCCTGGAGAGAGCGAGATTCTCCGCGCTGTAGAAGT
CACCATTGTTGTGCACGACGACATCATTCCGTGGCGTTATCCAGCTAAGCGCGAACTGCAATTTGGAGAA
TGGCAGCGCAATGACATTCTTGCAGGTATCTTCGAGCCAGCCACGATCGACATTGATCTGGCTATCTTGC
TGACAAAAGCAAGAGAACATAGCGTTGCCTTGGTAGGTCCAGCGGCGGAGGAACTCTTTGATCCGGTTCC
TGAACAGGATCTATTTGAGGCGCTAAATGAAACCTTAACGCTATGGAACTCGCCGCCCGACTGGGCTGGC
GATGAGCGAAATGTAGTGCTTACGTTGTCCCGCATTTGGTACAGCGCAGTAACCGGCAAAATCGCGCCGA
AGGATGTCGCTGCCGACTGGGCAATGGAGCGCCTGCCGGCCCAGTATCAGCCCGTCATACTTGAAGCTAG
ACAGGCTTATCTTGGACAAGAAGAAGATCGCTTGGCCTCGCGCGCAGATCAGTTGGAAGAATTTGTCCAC
TACGTGAAAGGCGAGATCACCAAGGTAGTCGGCAAATAACCCTCGAGCCACCCATGACCAAAATCCCTTA
ACGTGAGTTACGCGTCGTTCCACTGAGCGTCAGACCCCGTAGAAAAGATCAAAGGATCTTCTTGAGATCC
TTTTTTTCTGCGCGTAATCTGCTGCTTGCAAACAAAAAAACCACCGCTACCAGCGGTGGTTTGTTTGCCG
GATCAAGAGCTACCAACTCTTTTTCCGAAGGTAACTGGCTTCAGCAGAGCGCAGATACCAAATACTGTCC
TTCTAGTGTAGCCGTAGTTAGGCCACCACTTCAAGAACTCTGTAGCACCGCCTACATACCTCGCTCTGCT
AATCCTGTTACCAGTGGCTGCTGCCAGTGGCGATAAGTCGTGTCTTACCGGGTTGGACTCAAGACGATAG
TTACCGGATAAGGCGCAGCGGTCGGGCTGAACGGGGGGTTCGTGCACACAGCCCAGCTTGGAGCGAACGA
CCTACACCGAACTGAGATACCTACAGCGTGAGCATTGAGAAAGCGCCACGCTTCCCGAAGGGAGAAAGGC
GGACAGGTATCCGGTAAGCGGCAGGGTCGGAACAGGAGAGCGCACGAGGGAGCTTCCAGGGGGAAACGCC
TGGTATCTTTATAGTCCTGTCGGGTTTCGCCACCTCTGACTTGAGCGTCGATTTTTGTGATGCTCGTCAG
GGGGGCGGAGCCTATGGAAAAACGCCAGCAACGCGGCCTTTTTACGGTTCCTGGCCTTTTGCTGGCCTTT
TGCTCACATGTTCTTTCCTGCGTTATCCCCTGATTCTGTGGATAACCGTATTACCGCCTTTGAGTGAGCT
GATACCGCTCGCCGCAGCCGAACGACCGAGCGCAGCGAGTCAGTGAGCGAGGAAGCGGAAGAGCGCCCAA
TACGCAAACCGCCTCTCCCCGCGCGTTGGCCGATTCATTAATGCAGCTGGCACGACAGGTTTCCCGACTG
GAAAGCGGGCAGTGAGCGCAACGCAATTAATACGCGTACCGCTAGCCAGGAAGAGTTTGTAGAAACGCAA
AAAGGCCATCCGTCAGGATGGCCTTCTGCTTAGTTTGATGCCTGGCAGTTTATGGCGGGCGTCCTGCCCG
CCACCCTCCGGGCCGTTGCTTCACAACGTTCAAATCCGCTCCCGGCGGATTTGTCCTACTCAGGAGAGCG
TTCACCGACAAACAACAGATAAAACGAAAGGCCCAGTCTTCCGACTGAGCCTTTCGTTTTATTTGATGCC
TGGCAGTTCCCTACTCTCGCGTTAACGCTAGCATGG
