>Addgene plasmid #48457 | pFUSB4_CCGC | addgene partial sequence | sequence record 70686 | pCR8_F1 5'-ttgatgcctggcagttccct-3'
TCACGACGTTGTAAAACGACGGCCAGTCTTAAGCGTCTCATGGCCTGACCCCGGACCAAGTGGTGGCTAT
CGCCAGCCACGATGGCGGCAAGCAAGCGCTCGAAACGGTGCAGCGGCTGTTGCCGGTGCTGTGCCAGGAC
CATGGCCTGACTCCGGACCAAGTGGTGGCTATCGCCAGCCACGATGGCGGCAAGCAAGCGCTCGAAACGG
TGCAGCGGCTGTTGCCGGTGCTGTGCCAGGACCATGGCCTGACCCCGGACCAAGTGGTGGCTATCGCCAG
CAACAATGGCGGCAAGCAAGCGCTCGAAACGGTGCAGCGGCTGTTGCCGGTGCTGTGCCAGGACCATGGC
CTGACTCCGGACCAAGTGGTGGCTATCGCCAGCCACGATGGCGGCAAGCAAGCGCTCGAAACGGTGCAGC
GGCTGTTGCCGGTGCTGTGCCAGGACCATGGCCTGACCCCGGACCAAGTGGTGGCTATCGAGACGTCTAG
ACCAGCCAGGACAGAAATGCCTCGACTTCGCTGCTACCCAAGGTTGCCGGGTGACGCACACCGTGGAAAC
GGATGAAGGCACGAACCCAGTGGACATAAGCCTGTTCGGTTCGTAAGCTGTAATGCAAGTAGCGTATGCG
CTCACGCAACTGGTCCAGAACCTTGACCGAACGCAGCGGTGGTAACGGCGCAGTGGCGGTTTTCATGGCT
TGTTATGACTGTTTTTTTGGGGTACAGTCTATGCCTCGGGCATCCAAGCAGCAAGCGCGTTACGCCGTGG
GTCGATGTTTGATGTTATGGAGCAGCAACGATGTTACGCAGCAGGGCAGTCGCCCTAAAACAAAGTTAAA
CATTATGAGGGAAGCGGTGATCGCCGAAGTATCGACTCAACTATCAGA
